Addgene plasmid #235748: pYO361
Purpose: Protein expression of ScVPS34 HELCAT
Depositing lab: Roger Williams. Depositing organization: MRC Laboratory of Molecular Biology. Publication: Structure and flexibility of the endosomal Vps34 complex reveals the basis of its function on membranes. Rostislavleva K, Soler N, Ohashi Y, Zhang L, Pardon E, Burke JE, Masson GR, Johnson C, Steyaert J, Ktistakis NT, Williams RL. Science. 2015 Oct 9;350(6257):aac7365. doi: 10.1126/science.aac7365. PubMed 26450213.
Backbone
  Vector backbone: pRS424
  Vector type: Yeast Expression
Growth in bacteria
  Bacterial resistance: Ampicillin, 100 μg/mL
  Growth temperature: 37°C
  Growth strain: DH5alpha
  Copy number: High Copy
Gene/Insert
  Gene/Insert name: VPS34 HELCAT
  Species: S. cerevisiae (budding yeast)
  Mutation: aa 268-875
  Cloning method: Restriction Enzyme; 5′ cloning site Unknown (unknown if destroyed)
Terms and licenses: Academic/Nonprofit Terms; Industry Terms: Not Available to Industry
How to cite: pYO361 was a gift from Roger Williams (Addgene plasmid # 235748 ; http://n2t.net/addgene:235748 ; RRID:Addgene_235748)
