[The description below was written by a language model from this plasmid's Addgene catalogue record and pLannotate feature annotations shown in this document.]
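Description:
pYO361 is a yeast episomal expression plasmid built on the pRS424 backbone, designed to produce the helical and catalytic (HELCAT) portion of the Saccharomyces cerevisiae phosphatidylinositol 3-kinase Vps34, recorded as residues 268-875. As a shuttle vector, it is maintained in E. coli through a high-copy ColE1/pUC-type origin with ampicillin selection (β-lactamase under its own promoter). In yeast it replicates from the 2μ origin, which gives multicopy maintenance, and is selected by the TRP1 auxotrophic marker with its native promoter in tryptophan-auxotrophic hosts. Backbone remnants typical of the pRS/pBluescript lineage are also annotated, including an f1 phage origin, a lacZα fragment, lac promoter/operator elements, flanking T7 and T3 promoters, and pieces of the multiple cloning site interrupted by the insert.

The annotated VPS34 fragment spans about 1.8 kb on the reverse strand, consistent with the stated truncation. Immediately upstream of it in the direction of transcription lie a fragment of the TDH3 (GAP) promoter and, further upstream, a Gal4-responsive upstream activating sequence. This arrangement suggests a hybrid galactose-inducible promoter driving expression, although the catalogue fields do not name the promoter. No affinity tag, protease site or terminator is annotated, and roughly 300 bp between the coding fragment and the cloning-site remnant is uncharacterised, so the record does not say whether such elements are present. The cloning sites used are likewise unknown. The stated purpose is protein expression of the Vps34 HELCAT fragment, and the associated publication concerns the structure and membrane function of the endosomal Vps34 complex.
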