Features (pLannotate 1.2.2; 22 found; start..end, strand, type, name):
    137..186     +  misc_feature   bom (fragment): basis of mobility region from pBR322
    325..472     +  promoter       TRP1 promoter: S. cerevisiae TRP1
    473..1147    +  CDS            TRP1: phosphoribosylanthranilate isomerase, required for tryptophan biosynthesis; S. cerevisiae TRP1; yeast auxotrophic marker
   1198..1249    +  misc_feature   bom (fragment): basis of mobility region from pBR322
   1277..1705    -  rep_origin     f1 ori (sequence partly withheld): f1 bacteriophage origin of replication; arrow indicates direction of (+) strand synthesis
   1709..1864    -  CDS            lacZα (fragment): LacZα fragment of β-galactosidase; lacZ fragment
   1872..1890    +  promoter       T7 promoter: promoter for bacteriophage T7 RNA polymerase
   1899..1919    -  misc_feature   MCS (fragment): pBluescript multiple cloning site
   2239..4062    -  CDS            VPS34 (fragment): VPS34_YEAST - Also known as END12, PEP15, VPL7, VPT29. Experimental evidence at protein level: Swiss-Prot protein existence level 1. Phosphatidylinositol 3-kinase required for cytoplasm to vacuole transport (Cvt) and autophagy as a part of the autophagy- specific VPS34 PI3-kinase complex I. This complex is essential to recruit the ATG8-phosphatidylinositol conjugate and the ATG12-ATG5 conjugate to the pre-autophagosomal structure. Also involved in endosome-to-Golgi retrograde transport as part of the VPS34 PI3-kinase complex II. This second complex is required for the endosome-to-Golgi retriev
   4067..4261    -  promoter       GAP promoter (fragment): S. cerevisiae TDH3; promoter for glyceraldehyde-3-phosphate dehydrogenase
   4375..4492    -  protein_bind   UAS: upstream activating sequence mediating Gal4-dependent induction Gal4
   4541..4564    -  misc_feature   MCS (fragment): pBluescript multiple cloning site
   4577..4595    -  promoter       T3 promoter: promoter for bacteriophage T3 RNA polymerase
   4640..4656    -  protein_bind   lac operator: The lac repressor binds to the lac operator to inhibit transcription in E. coli. This inhibition can be relieved by adding lactose or isopropyl-β-D-thiogalactopyranoside (IPTG). lac repressor encoded by lacI
   4664..4694    -  promoter       lac promoter: promoter for the E. coli lac operon
   4709..4730    -  protein_bind   CAP binding site: CAP binding activates transcription in the presence of cAMP. E. coli catabolite activator protein
   4743..4835    -  CDS            lacI (fragment): lac repressor; lacI; The lac repressor binds to the lac operator to inhibit transcription in E. coli. This inhibition can be relieved by adding lactose or isopropyl-β-D-thiogalactopyranoside (IPTG).
   5018..5606    -  rep_origin     ori: high-copy-number ColE1/pMB1/pBR322/pUC origin of replication
   5777..6637    -  CDS            AmpR: β-lactamase; bla; confers resistance to ampicillin, carbenicillin, and related antibiotics
   6638..6742    -  promoter       AmpR promoter: bla
   6769..8111    -  rep_origin     2μ ori: yeast 2μ plasmid origin of replication
   8179..35      +  CDS            rop (fragment) (across the origin): Rop protein, which maintains plasmids at low copy number; rop
>Addgene plasmid #235748 | pYO361 | addgene full sequence | sequence record 472629 | Addgene NGS Result
TCGCGCGTTTCGGTGATGACGGTGAAAACCTCTGACACATGCAGCTCCCGGAGACGGTCACAGCTTGTCT
GTAAGCGGATGCCGGGAGCAGACAAGCCCGTCAGGGCGCGTCAGCGGGTGTTGGCGGGTGTCGGGGCTGG
CTTAACTATGCGGCATCAGAGCAGATTGTACTGAGAGTGCACCATAGATCAACGACATTACTATATATAT
AATATAGGAAGCATTTAATAGAACAGCATCGTAATATATGTGTACTTTGCAGTTATGACGCCAGATGGCA
GTAGTGGAAGATATTCTTTATTGAAAAATAGCTTGTCACCTTACGTACAATCTTGATCCGGAGCTTTTCT
TTTTTTGCCGATTAAGAATTAATTCGGTCGAAAAAAGAAAAGGAGAGGGCCAAGAGGGAGGGCATTGGTG
ACTATTGAGCACGTGAGTATACGTGATTAAGCACACAAAGGCAGCTTGGAGTATGTCTGTTATTAATTTC
ACAGGTAGTTCTGGTCCATTGGTGAAAGTTTGCGGCTTGCAGAGCACAGAGGCCGCAGAATGTGCTCTAG
ATTCCGATGCTGACTTGCTGGGTATTATATGTGTGCCCAATAGAAAGAGAACAATTGACCCGGTTATTGC
AAGGAAAATTTCAAGTCTTGTAAAAGCATATAAAAATAGTTCAGGCACTCCGAAATACTTGGTTGGCGTG
TTTCGTAATCAACCTAAGGAGGATGTTTTGGCTCTGGTCAATGATTACGGCATTGATATCGTCCAACTGC
ATGGAGATGAGTCGTGGCAAGAATACCAAGAGTTCCTCGGTTTGCCAGTTATTAAAAGACTCGTATTTCC
AAAAGACTGCAACATACTACTCAGTGCAGCTTCACAGAAACCTCATTCGTTTATTCCCTTGTTTGATTCA
GAAGCAGGTGGGACAGGTGAACTTTTGGATTGGAACTCGATTTCTGACTGGGTTGGAAGGCAAGAGAGCC
CCGAAAGCTTACATTTTATGTTAGCTGGTGGACTGACGCCAGAAAATGTTGGTGATGCGCTTAGATTAAA
TGGCGTTATTGGTGTTGATGTAAGCGGAGGTGTGGAGACAAATGGTGTAAAAGACTCTAACAAAATAGCA
AATTTCGTCAAAAATGCTAAGAAATAGGTTATTACTGAGTAGTATTTATTTAAGTATTGTTTGTGCACTT
GCCGATCTATGCGGTGTGAAATACCGCACAGATGCGTAAGGAGAAAATACCGCATCAGGAAATTGTAAGC
GTTAATATTTTGTTAAAATTCGCGTTAAATTTTTGTTAAATCAGCTCATTTTTTAACCAATAGGCCGAAA
TCGGCAAAATCCCTTATAAATCAAAAGAATAGACCGAGATAGGGT
[37 nt withheld, positions 1376-1412]
AAAGAACGTGGACTCCAACGTCAAAGG
[49 nt withheld, positions 1440-1488]
T
[91 nt withheld, positions 1490-1580]
G
[124 nt withheld, positions 1582-1705]
CCATTCGCCATTCAGGCTGCGCAACTGTTGGGAAGGGCGATCGGTGCGGGCCTCTTCGCTATTACGCCAG
CTGGCGAAAGGGGGATGTGCTGCAAGGCGATTAAGTTGGGTAACGCCAGGGTTTTCCCAGTCACGACGTT
GTAAAACGACGGCCAGTGAGCGCGCGTAATACGACTCACTATAGGGCGAATTGGGTACCGGGCCCCCCCT
CGAGCGGTCCGGCGCGCCGGCCGCCAGATCGATCTTCGAGGGGAATTCTCTTAGGATTCGATTCACATTC
ATCTTTTTTTAGCTACTAATAGGATAAATTATAGGAATTTATAACAAATTGAAATATGGCAGGCAGCAAA
ATTAAAATTGTCTTAGTTTTTTAGTGTATAGAAGTGAATAGCTATATAAAGTATGTGTAAAGTTGGTAAC
GGAACGAAAAATAGAAAAGGATATTACATGGGAAAACATGTTGTTTACGGAGAAATGAAAAGTATATTGT
ATTTTGTACGAGCTAAAAGTACAGTGGGAACAAAGTCGACTTAGGTCCGCCAGTATTGTGCCAGATTATG
TAAATGATCAATCACGATAGGCAGCAAAGCATTTACACTATCATTGATTAGATTCTGAAAATGCACTGTG
GCATCTTCTTCGGACATATTCAAATTAAATCTCTCTCTTACACGTAATATAGCACCATTGGGATCTATTC
TGATATCAGGTATGTTCGACGTCTTCATTAATTCAAACAGGTTTAAGATTAAGCCTGCATTCCTTCTTAA
AATCGAATATGCCACAAAACAGTAGCTGCGAAATTTATCATAATTTGATGATTCTGCACCCCCAAACGCC
TCTATAATTTGAGGGGGCAATTTCATTAATGGCGGAAAAGGTTTGGGGTCCTGACCCAAGATATAACCAA
AGTCTGCGTGAAAAAAGTGCCCATCTGGTGTGACTAGTAAGTTGTCTAAGTGCCTATCGCCGACACCTAA
GATGTATGTAATAACACAATAGCCAGCACAAGATTTGACAAAATTATCTAAAACCCAGCCCTGTACGCCT
AATGTCGCGTTCTCATCAGGATAGTGGAGTTTAAGGTAGCCAAGAATACCGTGATATTTGCTTAGTATGC
TAGCTAATGTGTCATTAGGGATAAATTCAATGGCACCTTCTTGTGGTCCTGTTGCCAAAATTTTGTATGG
TGTCAATTTCAAGTCCACGTTTTCGTTTTTTAATAACTCATTCATTAAACTTATGATCTGTACTACCAGT
TGATCTTGTCTCAAATCATCGCCAACCTTAAACATTAAGTGATATGGTTGGTTTAAGGTCGTTTTGAATG
TTATTTTTAGTGGCGATAAGGAGCTTTTAAATACCTTCGAAGTTTCAGGACAAACGTCGCATATCAACAC
ATCAGGGTCTAGTGGTAAAGCAATTGGTCGTACTTTGACAAGAGGCCTGACTTTCGTCTCCAATAAATGC
ACTAGTAATTCCATCTTTTTGGCTGTAGTATCTTTCAGCCTCTTAATTGTTTCACAACATTCCCTGAGCA
CATTTATTAGCCTGACTTGATCGTTCAGTATATTCCGAGATTTTTTATCCAGTCTACTCCAAAAGGAACT
TAAAATCTGGTCTAAATATGGCTTGTCCTCAGACTCGGACTTTAAATACCAATAGAAGAAACTTCCTAAC
CTTGGGTTGACCAGTGCTCTCCTAATCAAAAACTCAGCCAAGGGAGAAATGACGATTGGTAGCGATTCTG
TCCCGGAAGTTTCCGATTCACTCGAGATGGACTTTAATAATTTTTGGTTGGCATGCGATGTAGATAGTAA
CATAGAATCACCCGAAAGCTTTTGCGAAGATACGGCATCCACAATAGTGAATTCACTGTTAGATTTGTCG
GAAAAAGTGGACAGGTTCTCAAAACAGACAGCTTCTACCAACTGTAATAAGTACAATTCCAGCTCCTTGT
CTGATGCCTTCTTCAGCCTATTTACGGCGTACGATCTCACTGAAAGGTTTTTAAAAGTTGAGCCTAATAG
TTCTAATGCGTCGTCTATATCAATTTCTGCCCATGAGTCCATTAGTTCTAAAACCTCTACTCTTTCCGAT
TCTTCTCTCAAATTTGTACTCTGTAATAACTTTGTAAGAGCTTTTTTATTGTTCATCAAATAATACCTAT
ATTTCCATATTGAACCCTTTTCATGTGCTGTTAATTTAGTGCCAGGGGGGTAGTTGATGATTTTATTCAA
GTAGTCCCTCTTTTTAATGTCCGGCTTCACTTGCTTGTCCAAGTTTGCATTTTTAGATGCTCTTTCCAAT
CTCCTATACTTTTCCTCTATTGGATCATTGTTTGGTTGGTCAGGATCCATGGTTTATTTATGTGTGTTTA
TTCGAAACTAAGTTCTTGGTGTTTTAAAACTAAAAAAAAGACTAACTATAAAAGTAGAATTCAAGAAGTT
TAAGAAATAGATTTACAGAATTACAATCAATACCTACCGTCTTTATATACTTATTAGTCAAGTAGGGGAA
TAATTTCAGGGAACTGGTTTAAACCTTTTTTTTCAGTCGAGATATCTGGTTGTTAATTTGATTCGTTCAT
TTGAGGTTTGTGGGGCCAGGTTACTGCCAATTTTCCTCTTCATAACCATAAAAGCTAGTATTGTAGAATC
TTTATTGTTCGGAGCAGTGCGGCGCGAGGCACATCTGCGTTTCAGGAACGCGACCGGTGAAGACGAGGAC
GCACGGAGGAGAGTCTTCCTTCGGAGGGCTGTCACCCGCTCGGCGGCTTCTAATCCGTACGCATGCTTTT
TTTGGATCTTTGCAAAGATCCGCGGCCGGCGCGCCGCGGCCGCCACCGCGGTGGAGCTCCAGCTTTTGTT
CCCTTTAGTGAGGGTTAATTGCGCGCTTGGCGTAATCATGGTCATAGCTGTTTCCTGTGTGAAATTGTTA
TCCGCTCACAATTCCACACAACATACGAGCCGGAAGCATAAAGTGTAAAGCCTGGGGTGCCTAATGAGTG
AGCTAACTCACATTAATTGCGTTGCGCTCACTGCCCGCTTTCCAGTCGGGAAACCTGTCGTGCCAGCTGC
ATTAATGAATCGGCCAACGCGCGGGGAGAGGCGGTTTGCGTATTGGGCGCTCTTCCGCTTCCTCGCTCAC
TGACTCGCTGCGCTCGGTCGTTCGGCTGCGGCGAGCGGTATCAGCTCACTCAAAGGCGGTAATACGGTTA
TCCACAGAATCAGGGGATAACGCAGGAAAGAACATGTGAGCAAAAGGCCAGCAAAAGGCCAGGAACCGTA
AAAAGGCCGCGTTGCTGGCGTTTTTCCATAGGCTCCGCCCCCCTGACGAGCATCACAAAAATCGACGCTC
AAGTCAGAGGTGGCGAAACCCGACAGGACTATAAAGATACCAGGCGTTTCCCCCTGGAAGCTCCCTCGTG
CGCTCTCCTGTTCCGACCCTGCCGCTTACCGGATACCTGTCCGCCTTTCTCCCTTCGGGAAGCGTGGCGC
TTTCTCATAGCTCACGCTGTAGGTATCTCAGTTCGGTGTAGGTCGTTCGCTCCAAGCTGGGCTGTGTGCA
CGAACCCCCCGTTCAGCCCGACCGCTGCGCCTTATCCGGTAACTATCGTCTTGAGTCCAACCCGGTAAGA
CACGACTTATCGCCACTGGCAGCAGCCACTGGTAACAGGATTAGCAGAGCGAGGTATGTAGGCGGTGCTA
CAGAGTTCTTGAAGTGGTGGCCTAACTACGGCTACACTAGAAGAACAGTATTTGGTATCTGCGCTCTGCT
GAAGCCAGTTACCTTCGGAAAAAGAGTTGGTAGCTCTTGATCCGGCAAACAAACCACCGCTGGTAGCGGT
GGTTTTTTTGTTTGCAAGCAGCAGATTACGCGCAGAAAAAAAGGATCTCAAGAAGATCCTTTGATCTTTT
CTACGGGGTCTGACGCTCAGTGGAACGAAAACTCACGTTAAGGGATTTTGGTCATGAGATTATCAAAAAG
GATCTTCACCTAGATCCTTTTAAATTAAAAATGAAGTTTTAAATCAATCTAAAGTATATATGAGTAAACT
TGGTCTGACAGTTACCAATGCTTAATCAGTGAGGCACCTATCTCAGCGATCTGTCTATTTCGTTCATCCA
TAGTTGCCTGACTCCCCGTCGTGTAGATAACTACGATACGGGAGGGCTTACCATCTGGCCCCAGTGCTGC
AATGATACCGCGAGACCCACGCTCACCGGCTCCAGATTTATCAGCAATAAACCAGCCAGCCGGAAGGGCC
GAGCGCAGAAGTGGTCCTGCAACTTTATCCGCCTCCATCCAGTCTATTAATTGTTGCCGGGAAGCTAGAG
TAAGTAGTTCGCCAGTTAATAGTTTGCGCAACGTTGTTGCCATTGCTACAGGCATCGTGGTGTCACGCTC
GTCGTTTGGTATGGCTTCATTCAGCTCCGGTTCCCAACGATCAAGGCGAGTTACATGATCCCCCATGTTG
TGCAAAAAAGCGGTTAGCTCCTTCGGTCCTCCGATCGTTGTCAGAAGTAAGTTGGCCGCAGTGTTATCAC
TCATGGTTATGGCAGCACTGCATAATTCTCTTACTGTCATGCCATCCGTAAGATGCTTTTCTGTGACTGG
TGAGTACTCAACCAAGTCATTCTGAGAATAGTGTATGCGGCGACCGAGTTGCTCTTGCCCGGCGTCAATA
CGGGATAATACCGCGCCACATAGCAGAACTTTAAAAGTGCTCATCATTGGAAAACGTTCTTCGGGGCGAA
AACTCTCAAGGATCTTACCGCTGTTGAGATCCAGTTCGATGTAACCCACTCGTGCACCCAACTGATCTTC
AGCATCTTTTACTTTCACCAGCGTTTCTGGGTGAGCAAAAACAGGAAGGCAAAATGCCGCAAAAAAGGGA
ATAAGGGCGACACGGAAATGTTGAATACTCATACTCTTCCTTTTTCAATATTATTGAAGCATTTATCAGG
GTTATTGTCTCATGAGCGGATACATATTTGAATGTATTTAGAAAAATAAACAAATAGGGGTTCCGCGCAC
ATTTCCCCGAAAAGTGCCACCTGAACGAAGCATCTGTGCTTCATTTTGTAGAACAAAAATGCAACGCGAG
AGCGCTAATTTTTCAAACAAAGAATCTGAGCTGCATTTTTACAGAACAGAAATGCAACGCGAAAGCGCTA
TTTTACCAACGAAGAATCTGTGCTTCATTTTTGTAAAACAAAAATGCAACGCGAGAGCGCTAATTTTTCA
AACAAAGAATCTGAGCTGCATTTTTACAGAACAGAAATGCAACGCGAGAGCGCTATTTTACCAACAAAGA
ATCTATACTTCTTTTTTGTTCTACAAAAATGCATCCCGAGAGCGCTATTTTTCTAACAAAGCATCTTAGA
TTACTTTTTTTCTCCTTTGTGCGCTCTATAATGCAGTCTCTTGATAACTTTTTGCACTGTAGGTCCGTTA
AGGTTAGAAGAAGGCTACTTTGGTGTCTATTTTCTCTTCCATAAAAAAAGCCTGACTCCACTTCCCGCGT
TTACTGATTACTAGCGAAGCTGCGGGTGCATTTTTTCAAGATAAAGGCATCCCCGATTATATTCTATACC
GATGTGGATTGCGCATACTTTGTGAACAGAAAGTGATAGCGTTGATGATTCTTCATTGGTCAGAAAATTA
TGAACGGTTTCTTCTATTTTGTCTCTATATACTACGTATAGGAAATGTTTACATTTTCGTATTGTTTTCG
ATTCACTCTATGAATAGTTCTTACTACAATTTTTTTGTCTAAAGAGTAATACTAGAGATAAACATAAAAA
ATGTAGAGGTCGAGTTTAGATGCAAGTTCAAGGAGCGAAAGGTGGATGGGTAGGTTATATAGGGATATAG
CACAGAGATATATAGCAAAGAGATACTTTTGAGCAATGTTTGTGGAAGCGGTATTCGCAATATTTTAGTA
GCTCGTTACAGTCCGGTGCGTTTTTGGTTTTTTGAAAGTGCGTCTTCAGAGCGCTTTTGGTTTTCAAAAG
CGCTCTGAAGTTCCTATACTTTCTAGAGAATAGGAACTTCGGAATAGGAACTTCAAAGCGTTTCCGAAAA
CGAGCGCTTCCGAAAATGCAACGCGAGCTGCGCACATACAGCTCACTGTTCACGTCGCACCTATATCTGC
GTGTTGCCTGTATATATATATACATGAGAAGAACGGCATAGTGCGTGTTTATGCTTAAATGCGTACTTAT
ATGCGTCTATTTATGTAGGATGAAAGGTAGTCTAGTACCTCCTGTGATATTATCCCATTCCATGCGGGGT
ATCGTATGCTTCCTTCAGCACTACCCTTTAGCTGTTCTATATGCTGCCACTCCTCAATTGGATTAGTCTC
ATCCTTCAATGCTATCATTTCCTTTGATATTGGATCATACTAAGAAACCATTATTATCATGACATTAACC
TATAAAAATAGGCGTATCACGAGGCCCTTTCGTC
